Addgene plasmid #155853: PRPF8
Purpose: For use in RBP tethering screen
Depositing lab: Eugene Yeo. Depositing organization: University of California, San Diego (UCSD). Publication: Large-scale tethered function assays identify factors that regulate mRNA stability and translation. Luo EC, Nathanson JL, Tan FE, Schwartz JL, Schmok JC, Shankar A, Markmiller S, Yee BA, Sathe S, Pratt GA, Scaletta DB, Ha Y, Hill DE, Aigner S, Yeo GW. Nat Struct Mol Biol. 2020 Oct;27(10):989-1000. doi: 10.1038/s41594-020-0477-6. Epub 2020 Aug 17. PubMed 32807991.
Backbone
  Vector backbone: E2.pEF5-DEST-FL-V5-MCP
  Backbone size w/o insert (bp): 7357
  Vector type: Mammalian Expression
Growth in bacteria
  Bacterial resistance: Ampicillin, 100 μg/mL
  Growth temperature: 37°C
  Growth strain: DH5alpha
  Copy number: High Copy
Gene/Insert
  Gene/Insert name: PRPF8
  Species: H. sapiens (human)
  Insert size (bp): 7008
  Mutation: none
  GenBank ID: EAW90588.1
  Entrez Gene: PRPF8 (a.k.a. HPRP8, PRP8, PRPC8, RP13, SNRNP220)
  Promoter: EF-1a
  Tag / fusion protein: V5-MCP (C terminal on backbone)
  Cloning method: Gateway Cloning
  Sequencing primers: 5′ TAATACGACTCACTATAGGG; 3′ gctcgagtctagagggc
Resource information
  A portion of this plasmid was derived from a plasmid made by: DNASU Plasmid Repository Center for Personalized Diagnostics Biodesign Institute
Terms and licenses: Academic/Nonprofit Terms; Industry Terms: Not Available to Industry
How to cite: PRPF8 was a gift from Eugene Yeo (Addgene plasmid # 155853)
