[The description below was written by a language model from this plasmid's Addgene catalogue record and pLannotate feature annotations shown in this document.]
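Description:
PRPF8 is a mammalian expression plasmid built by Gateway cloning into the E2.pEF5-DEST-FL-V5-MCP destination backbone, made for a large-scale RNA-binding protein tethering screen. The human EF-1α promoter drives constitutive expression of the human PRPF8 open reading frame, which encodes a core spliceosomal scaffold protein. The ORF sits between attB1 and attB2 recombination sites and is fused at its C terminus to a V5 epitope tag and the bacteriophage MS2 coat protein (MCP), with a bGH polyadenylation signal ending the transcript. MCP binds MS2 stem-loop RNA elements, so the fusion can be recruited to a reporter mRNA carrying such hairpins. This allows the effect of the tethered protein on mRNA stability or translation to be measured, while V5 allows detection of the fusion. A T7 promoter lies just upstream of the insert.

The plasmid is propagated in E. coli through a high-copy ColE1/pUC-type origin and ampicillin resistance. The backbone also carries an FRT site directly upstream of a hygromycin resistance coding sequence with an SV40 poly(A) signal, an arrangement typical of Flp-mediated integration into a genomic FRT landing site with hygromycin selection, although the record does not state that it was used this way. Fragments of an f1 origin, lac regulatory elements and other vector remnants are also annotated.

The catalogue and the sequence record disagree. The catalogue lists a 7,008 bp insert in a 7,357 bp backbone, whereas the annotated sequence is only 6,920 nt and contains a PRPF8 fragment of roughly 550 bp between the att sites. The sequenced clone may therefore carry only a partial PRPF8 coding region rather than the full-length ORF.
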