Features (pLannotate 1.2.2; 24 found; start..end, strand, type, name):
      1..1179    +  promoter       EF-1α promoter: strong constitutive promoter for human elongation factor EF-1α
   1196..1214    +  promoter       T7 promoter: promoter for bacteriophage T7 RNA polymerase
   1293..1317    +  protein_bind   attB1: mutant version of attB; recombination site for the Gateway® BP reaction BP Clonase™
   1327..1878    +  CDS            PRPF8 (fragment): PRP8_HUMAN - Also known as PRPC8. Experimental evidence at protein level: Swiss-Prot protein existence level 1. Plays role in pre-mRNA splicing as core component of precatalytic, catalytic and postcatalytic spliceosomal complexes, both of the predominant U2-type spliceosome and the minor U12-type spliceosome (PubMed:10411133, PubMed:11971955, PubMed:28502770, PubMed:28781166, PubMed:28076346, PubMed:29361316, PubMed:30315277, PubMed:29360106, PubMed:29301961, PubMed:30728453, PubMed:30705154). Functions as a scaffold that mediates the ordered assembly of spliceosomal proteins and snRNAs. Requi
   1877..1901    -  protein_bind   attB2: mutant version of attB; recombination site for the Gateway® BP reaction BP Clonase™
   2026..2067    +  CDS            V5 tag: epitope tag from simian virus 5
   2080..2466    +  CDS            MS2: bacteriophage MS2 coat protein binds to a specific stem-loop structure in the viral RNA (Peabody, 1993)
   2528..2752    +  polyA_signal   bGH poly(A) signal: bovine growth hormone polyadenylation signal
   2756..2777    +  promoter       SV40 promoter (fragment): SV40 enhancer and early promoter
   2798..3031    +  rep_origin     f1 ori (fragment) (sequence partly withheld): f1 bacteriophage origin of replication; arrow indicates direction of (+) strand synthesis
   3036..3083    +  protein_bind   FRT: FLP-mediated recombination occurs in the 8-bp core sequence TCTAGAAA (Turan and Bode, 2011). FLP recombinase from the Saccharomyces cerevisiae 2μ plasmid
   3091..4113    +  CDS            HygR: aminoglycoside phosphotransferase from E. coli; aph(4)-Ia; confers resistance to hygromycin
   4123..4248    +  CDS            ble (fragment): BLE_KLEPN - Experimental evidence at protein level: Swiss-Prot protein existence level 1. Binding protein with a strong affinity to the bleomycin family of antibiotics. Binds to CL990; an antimitotic-antibiotic compound. From Klebsiella pneumoniae.
   4243..4364    +  polyA_signal   SV40 poly(A) signal: SV40 polyadenylation signal
   4437..4453    -  protein_bind   lac operator: The lac repressor binds to the lac operator to inhibit transcription in E. coli. This inhibition can be relieved by adding lactose or isopropyl-β-D-thiogalactopyranoside (IPTG). lac repressor encoded by lacI
   4461..4491    -  promoter       lac promoter: promoter for the E. coli lac operon
   4506..4527    -  protein_bind   CAP binding site: CAP binding activates transcription in the presence of cAMP. E. coli catabolite activator protein
   4540..4632    -  CDS            lacI (fragment): lac repressor; lacI; The lac repressor binds to the lac operator to inhibit transcription in E. coli. This inhibition can be relieved by adding lactose or isopropyl-β-D-thiogalactopyranoside (IPTG).
   4815..5403    -  rep_origin     ori: high-copy-number ColE1/pMB1/pBR322/pUC origin of replication
   5574..6434    -  CDS            AmpR: β-lactamase; bla; confers resistance to ampicillin, carbenicillin, and related antibiotics
   6435..6539    -  promoter       AmpR promoter: bla
   6598..6650    -  misc_feature   bom (fragment): basis of mobility region from pBR322
   6805..6823    +  enhancer       CMV enhancer (fragment): human cytomegalovirus immediate early enhancer
   6848..6914    +  CDS            small t antigen (fragment): SV40 (simian virus 40) small t antigen
>Addgene plasmid #155853 | PRPF8 | addgene full sequence | sequence record 376030 | Addgene NGS Result
GGCTCCGGTGCCCGTCAGTGGGCAGAGCGCACATCGCCCACAGTCCCCGAGAAGTTGGGGGGAGGGGTCG
GCAATTGAACCGGTGCCTAGAGAAGGTGGCGCGGGGTAAACTGGGAAAGTGATGTCGTGTACTGGCTCCG
CCTTTTTCCCGAGGGTGGGGGAGAACCGTATATAAGTGCAGTAGTCGCCGTGAACGTTCTTTTTCGCAAC
GGGTTTGCCGCCAGAACACAGGTAAGTGCCGTGTGTGGTTCCCGCGGGCCTGGCCTCTTTACGGGTTATG
GCCCTTGCGTGCCTTGAATTACTTCCACCTGGCTGCAGTACGTGATTCTTGATCCCGAGCTTCGGGTTGG
AAGTGGGTGGGAGAGTTCGAGGCCTTGCGCTTAAGGAGCCCCTTCGCCTCGTGCTTGAGTTGAGGCCTGG
CCTGGGCGCTGGGGCCGCCGCGTGCGAATCTGGTGGCACCTTCGCGCCTGTCTCGCTGCTTTCGATAAGT
CTCTAGCCATTTAAAATTTTTGATGACCTGCTGCGACGCTTTTTTTCTGGCAAGATAGTCTTGTAAATGC
GGGCCAAGATCTGCACACTGGTATTTCGGTTTTTGGGGCCGCGGGCGGCGACGGGGCCCGTGCGTCCCAG
CGCACATGTTCGGCGAGGCGGGGCCTGCGAGCGCGGCCACCGAGAATCGGACGGGGGTAGTCTCAAGCTG
GCCGGCCTGCTCTGGTGCCTGGCCTCGCGCCGCCGTGTATCGCCCCGCCCTGGGCGGCAAGGCTGGCCCG
GTCGGCACCAGTTGCGTGAGCGGAAAGATGGCCGCTTCCCGGCCCTGCTGCAGGGAGCTCAAAATGGAGG
ACGCGGCGCTCGGGAGAGCGGGCGGGTGAGTCACCCACACAAAGGAAAAGGGCCTTTCCGTCCTCAGCCG
TCGCTTCATGTGACTCCACGGAGTACCGGGCGCCGTCCAGGCACCTCGATTAGTTCTCGAGCTTTTGGAG
TACGTCGTCTTTAGGTTGGGGGGAGGGGTTTTATGCGATGGAGTTTCCCCACACTGAGTGGGTGGAGACT
GAAGTTAGGCCAGCTTGGCACTTGATGTAATTCTCCTTGGAATTTGCCCTTTTTGAGTTTGGATCTTGGT
TCATTCTCAAGCCTCAGACAGTGGTTCAAAGTTTTTTTCTTCCATTTCAGGTGTCGTGAGGAATTAGCTT
GGTACTAATACGACTCACTATAGGGAGACCCAAGCTGGCTAGGTAAGCTTGGTACCGAGCTCGGATCCAC
TAGTCCAGTGTGGTGGAATTCTGCAGATATCAACAAGTTTGTACAAAAAAGCAGGCTGCCACCATGCAGA
AAGATCGTCATACCCTGGCGTATGATAAAGGCTGGCGTGTGCGTACCGATTTTAAGCAGTATCAGGTGCT
GAAGCAGAACCCGTTTTGGTGGACCCATCAGCGTCATGATGGCAAACTGTGGAACCTGAATAACTATCGT
ACCGATATGATTCAGGCGCTGGGCGGCGTGGAAGGCATTCTGGAGCATACCCTGTTTAAAGGCACCTATT
TTCCGACCTGGGAAGGCCTGTTTTGGGAAAAAGCGAGCGGCTTTGAAGAAAGCATGAAATGGAAAAAACT
GACCAACGCGCAGCGTAGCGGCCTGAACCAGATTCCGAACCGTCGTTTTACCCTGTGGTGGAGCCCGACC
ATTAACCGTGCGAACGTGTATGTGGGCTTTCAGGTGCAGCTGGATCTGACCGGCATTTTTATGCATGGCA
AAATTCCGACCCTGAAAATTAGCCTGATTCAGATTTTTCGTGCGCATCTGTGGCAGAAAATTCATGAAAG
CATTGTGATGGATCTGTGCCAGGTGTTTGATCAGGAACTGGATGCGCTGGAAATTGACCCAGCTTTCTTG
TACAAAGTGGTTGATATCCAGCACAGTGGCGGCCGCTCGAGTCTAGAGGGCCCGCGGTTCGAAACCAGCG
GAGGCGGCGGAAGCGGGGGAGGAGGCAGCGGCGGAGGCGGCAGCGGGGGCGGCGGAAGCGCTACCGGTAA
GCCTATCCCTAACCCTCTCCTCGGTCTCGATTCTACGCGTACCGGTATGGCTTCTAACTTTACTCAGTTC
GTTCTCGTCGACAATGGCGGAACTGGCGACGTGACTGTCGCCCCAAGCAACTTCGCTAACGGGGTCGCTG
AATGGATCAGCTCTAACTCGCGATCACAGGCTTACAAAGTAACCTGTAGCGTTCGTCAGAGCTCTGCGCA
GAATCGCAAATACACCATCAAAGTCGAGGTGCCTAAAGTGGCAACCCAGACTGTTGGTGGTGAAGAGCTT
CCTGTAGCCGGATGGAGATCTTACTTAAATATGGAACTAACCATTCCAATTTTCGCCACGAATTCCGACT
GCGAGCTTATTGTTAAGGCAATGCAAGGTCTCCTAAAAGATGGAAACCCGATTCCCTCGGCCATCGCGGC
CAACTCCGGCATCTACGGAGGTGGAGGTGGATCTCGTACGGGTTAGTAATGAGTTTAAACCCGCTGATCA
GCCTCGACTGTGCCTTCTAGTTGCCAGCCATCTGTTGTTTGCCCCTCCCCCGTGCCTTCCTTGACCCTGG
AAGGTGCCACTCCCACTGTCCTTTCCTAATAAAATGAGGAAATTGCATCGCATTGTCTGAGTAGGTGTCA
TTCTATTCTGGGGGGTGGGGTGGGGCAGGACAGCAAGGGGGAGGATTGGGAAGACAATAGCAGGCATGCT
GGGGATGCGGTGGGCTCTATGGCTTCTGAGGCGGAAAGAACCAGCTGGGGCTCTAGGGGGTATCCCC
[124 nt withheld, positions 2798-2921]
C
[91 nt withheld, positions 2923-3013]
AGGGTGATGGTTCACGTACCTAGAAGTTCCTATTCCGAAGTTCCTATTCTCTAGAAAGTATAGGAACTTC
CTTGGCCAAAAAGCCTGAACTCACCGCGACGTCTGTCGAGAAGTTTCTGATCGAAAAGTTCGACAGCGTC
TCCGACCTGATGCAGCTCTCGGAGGGCGAAGAATCTCGTGCTTTCAGCTTCGATGTAGGAGGGCGTGGAT
ATGTCCTGCGGGTAAATAGCTGCGCCGATGGTTTCTACAAAGATCGTTATGTTTATCGGCACTTTGCATC
GGCCGCGCTCCCGATTCCGGAAGTGCTTGACATTGGGGAATTCAGCGAGAGCCTGACCTATTGCATCTCC
CGCCGTGCACAGGGTGTCACGTTGCAAGACCTGCCTGAAACCGAACTGCCCGCTGTTCTGCAGCCGGTCG
CGGAGGCCATGGATGCGATCGCTGCGGCCGATCTTAGCCAGACGAGCGGGTTCGGCCCATTCGGACCGCA
AGGAATCGGTCAATACACTACATGGCGTGATTTCATATGCGCGATTGCTGATCCCCATGTGTATCACTGG
CAAACTGTGATGGACGACACCGTCAGTGCGTCCGTCGCGCAGGCTCTCGATGAGCTGATGCTTTGGGCCG
AGGACTGCCCCGAAGTCCGGCACCTCGTGCACGCGGATTTCGGCTCCAACAATGTCCTGACGGACAATGG
CCGCATAACAGCGGTCATTGACTGGAGCGAGGCGATGTTCGGGGATTCCCAATACGAGGTCGCCAACATC
TTCTTCTGGAGGCCGTGGTTGGCTTGTATGGAGCAGCAGACGCGCTACTTCGAGCGGAGGCATCCGGAGC
TTGCAGGATCGCCGCGGCTCCGGGCGTATATGCTCCGCATTGGTCTTGACCAACTCTATCAGAGCTTGGT
TGACGGCAATTTCGATGATGCAGCTTGGGCGCAGGGTCGATGCGACGCAATCGTCCGATCCGGAGCCGGG
ACTGTCGGGCGTACACAAATCGCCCGCAGAAGCGCGGCCGTCTGGACCGATGGCTGTGTAGAAGTACTCG
CCGATAGTGGAAACCGACGCCCCAGCACTCGTCCGAGGGCAAAGGAATAGCACGTACTACGAGATTTCGA
TTCCACCGCCGCCTTCTATGAAAGGTTGGGCTTCGGAATCGTTTTCCGGGACGCCGGCTGGATGATCCTC
CAGCGCGGGGATCTCATGCTGGAGTTCTTCGCCCACCCCAACTTGTTTATTGCAGCTTATAATGGTTACA
AATAAAGCAATAGCATCACAAATTTCACAAATAAAGCATTTTTTTCACTGCATTCTAGTTGTGGTTTGTC
CAAACTCATCAATGTATCTTATCATGTCTGTATACCGTCGACCTCTAGCTAGAGCTTGGCGTAATCATGG
TCATAGCTGTTTCCTGTGTGAAATTGTTATCCGCTCACAATTCCACACAACATACGAGCCGGAAGCATAA
AGTGTAAAGCCTGGGGTGCCTAATGAGTGAGCTAACTCACATTAATTGCGTTGCGCTCACTGCCCGCTTT
CCAGTCGGGAAACCTGTCGTGCCAGCTGCATTAATGAATCGGCCAACGCGCGGGGAGAGGCGGTTTGCGT
ATTGGGCGCTCTTCCGCTTCCTCGCTCACTGACTCGCTGCGCTCGGTCGTTCGGCTGCGGCGAGCGGTAT
CAGCTCACTCAAAGGCGGTAATACGGTTATCCACAGAATCAGGGGATAACGCAGGAAAGAACATGTGAGC
AAAAGGCCAGCAAAAGGCCAGGAACCGTAAAAAGGCCGCGTTGCTGGCGTTTTTCCATAGGCTCCGCCCC
CCTGACGAGCATCACAAAAATCGACGCTCAAGTCAGAGGTGGCGAAACCCGACAGGACTATAAAGATACC
AGGCGTTTCCCCCTGGAAGCTCCCTCGTGCGCTCTCCTGTTCCGACCCTGCCGCTTACCGGATACCTGTC
CGCCTTTCTCCCTTCGGGAAGCGTGGCGCTTTCTCATAGCTCACGCTGTAGGTATCTCAGTTCGGTGTAG
GTCGTTCGCTCCAAGCTGGGCTGTGTGCACGAACCCCCCGTTCAGCCCGACCGCTGCGCCTTATCCGGTA
ACTATCGTCTTGAGTCCAACCCGGTAAGACACGACTTATCGCCACTGGCAGCAGCCACTGGTAACAGGAT
TAGCAGAGCGAGGTATGTAGGCGGTGCTACAGAGTTCTTGAAGTGGTGGCCTAACTACGGCTACACTAGA
AGAACAGTATTTGGTATCTGCGCTCTGCTGAAGCCAGTTACCTTCGGAAAAAGAGTTGGTAGCTCTTGAT
CCGGCAAACAAACCACCGCTGGTAGCGGTGGTTTTTTTGTTTGCAAGCAGCAGATTACGCGCAGAAAAAA
AGGATCTCAAGAAGATCCTTTGATCTTTTCTACGGGGTCTGACGCTCAGTGGAACGAAAACTCACGTTAA
GGGATTTTGGTCATGAGATTATCAAAAAGGATCTTCACCTAGATCCTTTTAAATTAAAAATGAAGTTTTA
AATCAATCTAAAGTATATATGAGTAAACTTGGTCTGACAGTTACCAATGCTTAATCAGTGAGGCACCTAT
CTCAGCGATCTGTCTATTTCGTTCATCCATAGTTGCCTGACTCCCCGTCGTGTAGATAACTACGATACGG
GAGGGCTTACCATCTGGCCCCAGTGCTGCAATGATACCGCGAGACCCACGCTCACCGGCTCCAGATTTAT
CAGCAATAAACCAGCCAGCCGGAAGGGCCGAGCGCAGAAGTGGTCCTGCAACTTTATCCGCCTCCATCCA
GTCTATTAATTGTTGCCGGGAAGCTAGAGTAAGTAGTTCGCCAGTTAATAGTTTGCGCAACGTTGTTGCC
ATTGCTACAGGCATCGTGGTGTCACGCTCGTCGTTTGGTATGGCTTCATTCAGCTCCGGTTCCCAACGAT
CAAGGCGAGTTACATGATCCCCCATGTTGTGCAAAAAAGCGGTTAGCTCCTTCGGTCCTCCGATCGTTGT
CAGAAGTAAGTTGGCCGCAGTGTTATCACTCATGGTTATGGCAGCACTGCATAATTCTCTTACTGTCATG
CCATCCGTAAGATGCTTTTCTGTGACTGGTGAGTACTCAACCAAGTCATTCTGAGAATAGTGTATGCGGC
GACCGAGTTGCTCTTGCCCGGCGTCAATACGGGATAATACCGCGCCACATAGCAGAACTTTAAAAGTGCT
CATCATTGGAAAACGTTCTTCGGGGCGAAAACTCTCAAGGATCTTACCGCTGTTGAGATCCAGTTCGATG
TAACCCACTCGTGCACCCAACTGATCTTCAGCATCTTTTACTTTCACCAGCGTTTCTGGGTGAGCAAAAA
CAGGAAGGCAAAATGCCGCAAAAAAGGGAATAAGGGCGACACGGAAATGTTGAATACTCATACTCTTCCT
TTTTCAATATTATTGAAGCATTTATCAGGGTTATTGTCTCATGAGCGGATACATATTTGAATGTATTTAG
AAAAATAAACAAATAGGGGTTCCGCGCACATTTCCCCGAAAAGTGCCACCTGACGTCGACGGATCGGGAG
ATCTCCCGATCCCCTATGGTGCACTCTCAGTACAATCTGCTCTGATGCCGCATAGTTAAGCCAGTATCTG
CTCCCTGCTTGTGTGTTGGAGGTCGCTGAGTAGTGCGCGAGCAAAATTTAAGCTACAACAAGGCAAGGCT
TGACCGACAATTGCATGAAGAATCTGCTTAGGGTTAGGCGTTTTGCGCTGCTTCGCGATGTACGGGCCAG
ATATACGCGTTGACATTGATTATTGACTAGGCTTTTGCAAAAAGCTTTGCAAAGATGGATAAAGTTTTAA
ACAGAGAGGAATCTTTGCAGCTAATGGACCTTCTAGGTCTTGAAAGGAGTGGGAATT
